>Addgene plasmid #129087 | co luxC pcDNA3.1(+) | addgene full sequence | sequence record 252841 | Addgene NGS Result
GACGGATCGGGAGATCTCCCGATCCCCTATGGTGCACTCTCAGTACAATCTGCTCTGATGCCGCATAGTT
AAGCCAGTATCTGCTCCCTGCTTGTGTGTTGGAGGTCGCTGAGTAGTGCGCGAGCAAAATTTAAGCTACA
ACAAGGCAAGGCTTGACCGACAATTGCATGAAGAATCTGCTTAGGGTTAGGCGTTTTGCGCTGCTTCGCG
ATGTACGGGCCAGATATACGCGTTGACATTGATTATTGACTAGTTATTAATAGTAATCAATTACGGGGTC
ATTAGTTCATAGCCCATATATGGAGTTCCGCGTTACATAACTTACGGTAAATGGCCCGCCTGGCTGACCG
CCCAACGACCCCCGCCCATTGACGTCAATAATGACGTATGTTCCCATAGTAACGCCAATAGGGACTTTCC
ATTGACGTCAATGGGTGGAGTATTTACGGTAAACTGCCCACTTGGCAGTACATCAAGTGTATCATATGCC
AAGTACGCCCCCTATTGACGTCAATGACGGTAAATGGCCCGCCTGGCATTATGCCCAGTACATGACCTTA
TGGGACTTTCCTACTTGGCAGTACATCTACGTATTAGTCATCGCTATTACCATGGTGATGCGGTTTTGGC
AGTACATCAATGGGCGTGGATAGCGGTTTGACTCACGGGGATTTCCAAGTCTCCACCCCATTGACGTCAA
TGGGAGTTTGTTTTGGCACCAAAATCAACGGGACTTTCCAAAATGTCGTAACAACTCCGCCCCATTGACG
CAAATGGGCGGTAGGCGTGTACGGTGGGAGGTCTATATAAGCAGAGCTCTCTGGCTAACTAGAGAACCCA
CTGCTTACTGGCTTATCGAAATTAATACGACTCACTATAGGGAGACCCAAGCTGGCTAGCATGACCAAGA
AGATCAGCTTCATCATCAACGGCCAGGTGGAGATCTTCCCCGAGAGCGACGACCTGGTGCAGAGCATCAA
CTTCGGCGACAACAGCGTGTACCTGCCCATCCTGAACGACAGCCACGTGAAGAACATCATCGACTGCAAC
GGCAACAACGAGCTGCGCCTGCACAACATCGTGAACTTCCTGTACACCGTGGGCCAGCGCTGGAAGAACG
AGGAGTACAGCCGCCGCCGCACCTACATCCGCGACCTGAAGAAGTACATGGGCTACAGCGAGGAGATGGC
CAAGCTGGAGGCCAACTGGATCAGCATGATCCTGTGCAGCAAGGGCGGCCTGTACGACGTGGTGGAGAAC
GAGCTGGGCAGCCGCCACATCATGGACGAGTGGCTGCCCCAGGACGAGAGCTACGTGCGCGCCTTCCCCA
AGGGCAAGAGCGTGCACCTGCTGGCCGGCAACGTGCCCCTGAGCGGCATCATGAGCATCCTGCGCGCCAT
CCTGACCAAGAACCAGTGCATCATCAAGACCAGCAGCACCGACCCCTTCACCGCCAACGCCCTGGCCCTG
AGCTTCATCGACGTGGACCCCAACCACCCCATCACCCGCAGCCTGAGCGTGATCTACTGGCCCCACCAGG
GCGACACCAGCCTGGCCAAGGAGATCATGCGCCACGCCGACGTGATCGTGGCCTGGGGCGGCCCCGACGC
CATCAACTGGGCCGTGGAGCACGCCCCCAGCTACGCCGACGTGATCAAGTTCGGCAGCAAGAAGAGCCTG
TGCATCATCGACAACCCCGTGGACCTGACCAGCGCCGCCACCGGCGCCGCCCACGACGTGTGCTTCTACG
ACCAGCGCGCCTGCTTCAGCGCCCAGAACATCTACTACATGGGCAACCACTACGAGGAGTTCAAGCTGGC
CCTGATCGAGAAGCTGAACCTGTACGCCCACATCCTGCCCAACGCCAAGAAGGACTTCGACGAGAAGGCC
GCCTACAGCCTGGTGCAGAAGGAGAGCCTGTTCGCCGGCCTGAAGGTGGAGGTGGACATCCACCAGCGCT
GGATGATCATCGAGAGCAACGCCGGCGTGGAGTTCAACCAGCCCCTGGGCCGCTGCGTGTACCTGCACCA
CGTGGACAACATCGAGCAGATCCTGCCCTACGTGCAGAAGAACAAGACCCAGACCATCAGCATCTTCCCC
TGGGAGAGCAGCTTCAAGTACCGCGACGCCCTGGCCCTGAAGGGCGCCGAGCGCATCGTGGAGGCCGGCA
TGAACAACATCTTCCGCGTGGGCGGCAGCCACGACGGCATGCGCCCCCTGCAGCGCCTGGTGACCTACAT
CAGCCACGAGCGCCCCAGCAACTACACCGCCAAGGACGTGGCCGTGGAGATCGAGCAGACCCGCTTCCTG
GAGGAGGACAAGTTCCTGGTGTTCGTGCCCTGACTCGAGTCTAGAGGGCCCGTTTAAACCCGCTGATCAG
CCTCGACTGTGCCTTCTAGTTGCCAGCCATCTGTTGTTTGCCCCTCCCCCGTGCCTTCCTTGACCCTGGA
AGGTGCCACTCCCACTGTCCTTTCCTAATAAAATGAGGAAATTGCATCGCATTGTCTGAGTAGGTGTCAT
TCTATTCTGGGGGGTGGGGTGGGGCAGGACAGCAAGGGGGAGGATTGGGAAGACAATAGCAGGCATGCTG
GGGATGCGGTGGGCTCTATGGCTTCTGAGGCGGAAAGAACCAGCTGGGGCTCTAGGGGGTATCCCC
[124 nt withheld, positions 2657-2780]
C
[91 nt withheld, positions 2782-2872]
A
[49 nt withheld, positions 2874-2922]
CCTTTGACGTTGGAGTCCACGTTCTTT
[37 nt withheld, positions 2950-2986]
ACCCTATCTCGGTCTATTCTTTTGATTTATAAGGGATTTTGCCGATTTCGGCCTATTGGTTAAAAAATGA
GCTGATTTAACAAAAATTTAACGCGAATTAATTCTGTGGAATGTGTGTCAGTTAGGGTGTGGAAAGTCCC
CAGGCTCCCCAGCAGGCAGAAGTATGCAAAGCATGCATCTCAATTAGTCAGCAACCAGGTGTGGAAAGTC
CCCAGGCTCCCCAGCAGGCAGAAGTATGCAAAGCATGCATCTCAATTAGTCAGCAACCATAGTCCCGCCC
CTAACTCCGCCCATCCCGCCCCTAACTCCGCCCAGTTCCGCCCATTCTCCGCCCCATGGCTGACTAATTT
TTTTTATTTATGCAGAGGCCGAGGCCGCCTCTGCCTCTGAGCTATTCCAGAAGTAGTGAGGAGGCTTTTT
TGGAGGCCTAGGCTTTTGCAAAAAGCTCCCGGGAGCTTGTATATCCATTTTCGGATCTGATCAAGAGACA
GGATGAGGATCGTTTCGCATGATTGAACAAGATGGATTGCACGCAGGTTCTCCGGCCGCTTGGGTGGAGA
GGCTATTCGGCTATGACTGGGCACAACAGACAATCGGCTGCTCTGATGCCGCCGTGTTCCGGCTGTCAGC
GCAGGGGCGCCCGGTTCTTTTTGTCAAGACCGACCTGTCCGGTGCCCTGAATGAACTGCAGGACGAGGCA
GCGCGGCTATCGTGGCTGGCCACGACGGGCGTTCCTTGCGCAGCTGTGCTCGACGTTGTCACTGAAGCGG
GAAGGGACTGGCTGCTATTGGGCGAAGTGCCGGGGCAGGATCTCCTGTCATCTCACCTTGCTCCTGCCGA
GAAAGTATCCATCATGGCTGATGCAATGCGGCGGCTGCATACGCTTGATCCGGCTACCTGCCCATTCGAC
CACCAAGCGAAACATCGCATCGAGCGAGCACGTACTCGGATGGAAGCCGGTCTTGTCGATCAGGATGATC
TGGACGAAGAGCATCAGGGGCTCGCGCCAGCCGAACTGTTCGCCAGGCTCAAGGCGCGCATGCCCGACGG
CGAGGATCTCGTCGTGACCCATGGCGATGCCTGCTTGCCGAATATCATGGTGGAAAATGGCCGCTTTTCT
GGATTCATCGACTGTGGCCGGCTGGGTGTGGCGGACCGCTATCAGGACATAGCGTTGGCTACCCGTGATA
TTGCTGAAGAGCTTGGCGGCGAATGGGCTGACCGCTTCCTCGTGCTTTACGGTATCGCCGCTCCCGATTC
GCAGCGCATCGCCTTCTATCGCCTTCTTGACGAGTTCTTCTGAGCGGGACTCTGGGGTTCGAAATGACCG
ACCAAGCGACGCCCAACCTGCCATCACGAGATTTCGATTCCACCGCCGCCTTCTATGAAAGGTTGGGCTT
CGGAATCGTTTTCCGGGACGCCGGCTGGATGATCCTCCAGCGCGGGGATCTCATGCTGGAGTTCTTCGCC
CACCCCAACTTGTTTATTGCAGCTTATAATGGTTACAAATAAAGCAATAGCATCACAAATTTCACAAATA
AAGCATTTTTTTCACTGCATTCTAGTTGTGGTTTGTCCAAACTCATCAATGTATCTTATCATGTCTGTAT
ACCGTCGACCTCTAGCTAGAGCTTGGCGTAATCATGGTCATAGCTGTTTCCTGTGTGAAATTGTTATCCG
CTCACAATTCCACACAACATACGAGCCGGAAGCATAAAGTGTAAAGCCTGGGGTGCCTAATGAGTGAGCT
AACTCACATTAATTGCGTTGCGCTCACTGCCCGCTTTCCAGTCGGGAAACCTGTCGTGCCAGCTGCATTA
ATGAATCGGCCAACGCGCGGGGAGAGGCGGTTTGCGTATTGGGCGCTCTTCCGCTTCCTCGCTCACTGAC
TCGCTGCGCTCGGTCGTTCGGCTGCGGCGAGCGGTATCAGCTCACTCAAAGGCGGTAATACGGTTATCCA
CAGAATCAGGGGATAACGCAGGAAAGAACATGTGAGCAAAAGGCCAGCAAAAGGCCAGGAACCGTAAAAA
GGCCGCGTTGCTGGCGTTTTTCCATAGGCTCCGCCCCCCTGACGAGCATCACAAAAATCGACGCTCAAGT
CAGAGGTGGCGAAACCCGACAGGACTATAAAGATACCAGGCGTTTCCCCCTGGAAGCTCCCTCGTGCGCT
CTCCTGTTCCGACCCTGCCGCTTACCGGATACCTGTCCGCCTTTCTCCCTTCGGGAAGCGTGGCGCTTTC
TCATAGCTCACGCTGTAGGTATCTCAGTTCGGTGTAGGTCGTTCGCTCCAAGCTGGGCTGTGTGCACGAA
CCCCCCGTTCAGCCCGACCGCTGCGCCTTATCCGGTAACTATCGTCTTGAGTCCAACCCGGTAAGACACG
ACTTATCGCCACTGGCAGCAGCCACTGGTAACAGGATTAGCAGAGCGAGGTATGTAGGCGGTGCTACAGA
GTTCTTGAAGTGGTGGCCTAACTACGGCTACACTAGAAGAACAGTATTTGGTATCTGCGCTCTGCTGAAG
CCAGTTACCTTCGGAAAAAGAGTTGGTAGCTCTTGATCCGGCAAACAAACCACCGCTGGTAGCGGTGGTT
TTTTTGTTTGCAAGCAGCAGATTACGCGCAGAAAAAAAGGATCTCAAGAAGATCCTTTGATCTTTTCTAC
GGGGTCTGACGCTCAGTGGAACGAAAACTCACGTTAAGGGATTTTGGTCATGAGATTATCAAAAAGGATC
TTCACCTAGATCCTTTTAAATTAAAAATGAAGTTTTAAATCAATCTAAAGTATATATGAGTAAACTTGGT
CTGACAGTTACCAATGCTTAATCAGTGAGGCACCTATCTCAGCGATCTGTCTATTTCGTTCATCCATAGT
TGCCTGACTCCCCGTCGTGTAGATAACTACGATACGGGAGGGCTTACCATCTGGCCCCAGTGCTGCAATG
ATACCGCGAGACCCACGCTCACCGGCTCCAGATTTATCAGCAATAAACCAGCCAGCCGGAAGGGCCGAGC
GCAGAAGTGGTCCTGCAACTTTATCCGCCTCCATCCAGTCTATTAATTGTTGCCGGGAAGCTAGAGTAAG
TAGTTCGCCAGTTAATAGTTTGCGCAACGTTGTTGCCATTGCTACAGGCATCGTGGTGTCACGCTCGTCG
TTTGGTATGGCTTCATTCAGCTCCGGTTCCCAACGATCAAGGCGAGTTACATGATCCCCCATGTTGTGCA
AAAAAGCGGTTAGCTCCTTCGGTCCTCCGATCGTTGTCAGAAGTAAGTTGGCCGCAGTGTTATCACTCAT
GGTTATGGCAGCACTGCATAATTCTCTTACTGTCATGCCATCCGTAAGATGCTTTTCTGTGACTGGTGAG
TACTCAACCAAGTCATTCTGAGAATAGTGTATGCGGCGACCGAGTTGCTCTTGCCCGGCGTCAATACGGG
ATAATACCGCGCCACATAGCAGAACTTTAAAAGTGCTCATCATTGGAAAACGTTCTTCGGGGCGAAAACT
CTCAAGGATCTTACCGCTGTTGAGATCCAGTTCGATGTAACCCACTCGTGCACCCAACTGATCTTCAGCA
TCTTTTACTTTCACCAGCGTTTCTGGGTGAGCAAAAACAGGAAGGCAAAATGCCGCAAAAAAGGGAATAA
GGGCGACACGGAAATGTTGAATACTCATACTCTTCCTTTTTCAATATTATTGAAGCATTTATCAGGGTTA
TTGTCTCATGAGCGGATACATATTTGAATGTATTTAGAAAAATAAACAAATAGGGGTTCCGCGCACATTT
CCCCGAAAAGTGCCACCTGACGTC
Features (pLannotate 1.2.2; 20 found; start..end, strand, type, name):
     28..80      -  misc_feature   bom (fragment): basis of mobility region from pBR322
    235..614     +  enhancer       CMV enhancer: human cytomegalovirus immediate early enhancer
    615..818     +  promoter       CMV promoter: human cytomegalovirus (CMV) immediate early promoter
    814..847     +  LTR            5' LTR (truncated) (fragment): truncated 5' long terminal repeat (LTR) from HIV-1
    863..881     +  promoter       T7 promoter: promoter for bacteriophage T7 RNA polymerase
    901..2340    +  CDS            luxC: LUXC_PHOPO - Experimental evidence at protein level: Swiss-Prot protein existence level 1. LuxC is the fatty acid reductase enzyme responsible for synthesis of the aldehyde substrate for the luminescent reaction catalyzed by luciferase. From Photobacterium phosphoreum.
   2387..2611    +  polyA_signal   bGH poly(A) signal: bovine growth hormone polyadenylation signal
   2615..2636    +  promoter       SV40 promoter (fragment): SV40 enhancer and early promoter
   2657..3085    +  rep_origin     f1 ori (sequence partly withheld): f1 bacteriophage origin of replication; arrow indicates direction of (+) strand synthesis
   3099..3428    +  promoter       SV40 promoter: SV40 enhancer and early promoter
   3495..4286    +  CDS            neo: KKA2_KLEPN - Also known as kan, nptII. Experimental evidence at protein level: Swiss-Prot protein existence level 1. Resistance to kanamycin, neomycin, paromomycin, ribostamycin, butirosin and gentamicin B. From Klebsiella pneumoniae.
   4310..4468    +  CDS            ble (fragment): BLE_KLEPN - Experimental evidence at protein level: Swiss-Prot protein existence level 1. Binding protein with a strong affinity to the bleomycin family of antibiotics. Binds to CL990; an antimitotic-antibiotic compound. From Klebsiella pneumoniae.
   4463..4584    +  polyA_signal   SV40 poly(A) signal: SV40 polyadenylation signal
   4657..4673    -  protein_bind   lac operator: The lac repressor binds to the lac operator to inhibit transcription in E. coli. This inhibition can be relieved by adding lactose or isopropyl-β-D-thiogalactopyranoside (IPTG). lac repressor encoded by lacI
   4681..4711    -  promoter       lac promoter: promoter for the E. coli lac operon
   4726..4747    -  protein_bind   CAP binding site: CAP binding activates transcription in the presence of cAMP. E. coli catabolite activator protein
   4760..4852    -  CDS            lacI (fragment): lac repressor; lacI; The lac repressor binds to the lac operator to inhibit transcription in E. coli. This inhibition can be relieved by adding lactose or isopropyl-β-D-thiogalactopyranoside (IPTG).
   5035..5623    -  rep_origin     ori: high-copy-number ColE1/pMB1/pBR322/pUC origin of replication
   5794..6654    -  CDS            AmpR: β-lactamase; bla; confers resistance to ampicillin, carbenicillin, and related antibiotics
   6655..6759    -  promoter       AmpR promoter: bla
