[The description below was written by a language model from this plasmid's Addgene catalogue record and pLannotate feature annotations shown in this document.]
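Description:
co luxC pcDNA3.1(+) is a mammalian expression plasmid built on the pcDNA3.1(+) backbone, carrying a synthetic, codon-optimized version of the bacterial luxC gene. The roughly 1.4 kb insert was cloned between NheI and XhoI sites, both of which are retained. It lies downstream of the human cytomegalovirus immediate early enhancer and promoter and is followed by the bovine growth hormone polyadenylation signal, an arrangement that gives strong constitutive transcription in transfected mammalian cells. A T7 promoter sits just upstream of the coding sequence and could support in vitro transcription. The automated annotation matches the open reading frame to LuxC from Photobacterium phosphoreum. This reflects protein-level similarity only, since the record lists the insert species as synthetic and does not name the source organism. No epitope tag or fluorescent reporter is annotated.

In bacteria the plasmid is maintained at high copy through a ColE1/pUC-type origin and selected with ampicillin via the β-lactamase gene; an f1 origin is also present. For mammalian selection, an SV40 early promoter drives the neomycin phosphotransferase gene, terminated by the SV40 poly(A) signal, allowing G418 selection of stable transfectants. The short HIV-1 LTR, ble, lacI and additional SV40 promoter fragments called by the annotation tool are most likely backbone remnants or spurious matches rather than functional elements.

LuxC is the fatty acid reductase component of the bacterial lux system and contributes to synthesis of the aldehyde substrate consumed by bacterial luciferase. On its own it does not produce light. The associated publication concerns autonomous bioluminescence imaging of single mammalian cells with the bacterial bioluminescence system, so the construct is presumably meant to be co-expressed with other lux components.
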