Addgene plasmid #129087: co luxC pcDNA3.1(+)
Purpose: Expression of luxC in mammalian cells
Depositing lab: Stefan Hell. Publication: Autonomous bioluminescence imaging of single mammalian cells with the bacterial bioluminescence system. Gregor C, Pape JK, Gwosch KC, Gilat T, Sahl SJ, Hell SW. Proc Natl Acad Sci U S A. 2019 Dec 2. pii: 1913616116. doi: 10.1073/pnas.1913616116. PubMed 31792180.
Backbone
  Vector backbone: pcDNA3.1(+)
  Backbone size w/o insert (bp): 5344
  Total vector size (bp): 6787
  Vector type: Mammalian Expression
  Selectable markers: Neomycin (select with G418)
Growth in bacteria
  Bacterial resistance: Ampicillin, 100 μg/mL
  Growth temperature: 37°C
  Growth strain: DH5alpha
  Copy number: High Copy
Gene/Insert
  Gene/Insert name: co luxC (alt name: codon-optimized luxC)
  Species: Synthetic
  Insert size (bp): 1443
  Promoter: CMV
  Cloning method: Restriction Enzyme; 5′ cloning site NheI (not destroyed); 3′ cloning site XhoI (not destroyed)
  Sequencing primers: 5′ TGACGCAAATGGGCGGTA; 3′ GAAAGGACAGTGGGAGTGGCA
Terms and licenses: Academic/Nonprofit Terms; Industry Terms: Not Available to Industry
How to cite: co luxC pcDNA3.1(+) was a gift from Stefan Hell (Addgene plasmid # 129087 ; http://n2t.net/addgene:129087 ; RRID:Addgene_129087)
